Addgene plasmid #48003: pICH47761
Purpose: (Empty Backbone)
Depositing lab: Sylvestre Marillonnet. Depositing organization: Leibniz Institute of Plant Biochemistry (IPB). Publication: A modular cloning system for standardized assembly of multigene constructs. Weber E, Engler C, Gruetzner R, Werner S, Marillonnet S. PLoS One. 2011 Feb 18;6(2):e16765. doi: 10.1371/journal.pone.0016765. PubMed 21364738.
Backbone
  Vector backbone: derived from pBIN19 and pUC19
  Backbone manufacturer: self-made
  Backbone size (bp): 4356
  Vector type: Unspecified
  Selectable markers: LacZ alpha
Growth in bacteria
  Bacterial resistance: Ampicillin, 100 μg/mL
  Growth temperature: 37°C
  Growth strain: DH10B
  Copy number: High Copy
Gene/Insert
  Gene/Insert name: None
Terms and licenses: Academic/Nonprofit Terms; Industry Terms: Not Available to Industry
Depositor comments: level 1 cloning vector, replicates in E.coli and Agrobacterium, binary vector for Agrobacterium T-DNA delivery to plant cells
How to cite: pICH47761 was a gift from Sylvestre Marillonnet (Addgene plasmid # 48003 ; http://n2t.net/addgene:48003 ; RRID:Addgene_48003)
