[The description below was written by a language model from this plasmid's Addgene catalogue record and the feature table of its GenBank file.]
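Description:
pICH47761 is an empty level 1 acceptor vector from a modular cloning system built for standardized assembly of multigene constructs. Its backbone is derived from pBIN19 and pUC19, and it serves as a binary vector for Agrobacterium-mediated T-DNA delivery into plant cells. It carries no gene insert. It replicates in two hosts. A high-copy ColE1/pUC-type origin supports propagation in E. coli. The incP oriV, together with the trfA gene whose product binds and activates oriV, provides broad-host-range replication in Agrobacterium. Selection in bacteria is by ampicillin/carbenicillin resistance from the bla gene under its own promoter.

Left and right border repeats from the nopaline C58 T-DNA define the transferable region. On the circular map, the segment running from the right border to the left border contains a lacZ-alpha cassette. This cassette has the lac promoter, lac operator and CAP binding site, a pUC18/19-type multiple cloning site, and the usual M13 sequencing primer sites. The replication and resistance functions lie outside this segment. The lacZ-alpha fragment is the listed selectable marker and allows blue/white screening: when an assembled insert replaces the cassette, alpha-complementation is lost and recombinant colonies can be told apart from those carrying the empty vector. The feature table does not annotate the restriction sites or overhangs used for assembly, nor the position or orientation this acceptor occupies in the system, so those details are not stated here. No plant selectable marker is annotated.

The catalogue gives a backbone size of 4356 bp, whereas the sequence record is 4968 bp. This difference may reflect the lacZ-alpha cassette, but the record does not explain it.
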