LOCUS       Exported 4968 bp ds-DNA circular SYN 12-MAY-2021
DEFINITION  synthetic circular DNA
ACCESSION   .
VERSION     .
KEYWORDS    pICH47761
SOURCE      synthetic DNA construct
  ORGANISM  synthetic DNA construct
REFERENCE   1 (bases 1 to 4968)
  AUTHORS   Weber E, Engler C, Gruetzner R, Werner S, Marillonnet S
  TITLE     A modular cloning system for standardized assembly of multigene
            constructs.
  JOURNAL   PLoS One. 2011 Feb 18;6(2):e16765. doi:
            10.1371/journal.pone.0016765.
  PUBMED    21364738
REFERENCE   2 (bases 1 to 4968)
  AUTHORS   .
  TITLE     Direct Submission
  JOURNAL   Exported May 12, 2021 from SnapGene Server 1.1.58
            http://www.snapgene.com
FEATURES             Location/Qualifiers
     source          1..4968
                     /organism="synthetic DNA construct"
                     /mol_type="other DNA"
     misc_feature    76..100
                     /label=LB T-DNA repeat
                     /note="left border repeat from nopaline C58 T-DNA"
     rep_origin      192..823
                     /label=oriV
                     /note="incP origin of replication"
     promoter        910..1014
                     /gene="bla"
                     /label=AmpR promoter
     CDS             1015..1875
                     /codon_start=1
                     /gene="bla"
                     /product="beta-lactamase"
                     /label=AmpR
                     /note="confers resistance to ampicillin, carbenicillin, and
                     related antibiotics"
                     /translation="MSIQHFRVALIPFFAAFCLPVFAHPETLVKVKDAEDQLGARVGYI
                     ELDLNSGKILESFRPEERFPMMSTFKVLLCGAVLSRIDAGQEQLGRRIHYSQNDLVEYS
                     PVTEKHLTDGMTVRELCSAAITMSDNTAANLLLTTIGGPKELTAFLHNMGDHVTRLDRW
                     EPELNEAIPNDERDTTMPVAMATTLRKLLTGELLTLASRQQLIDWMEADKVAGPLLRSA
                     LPAGWFIADKSGAGERGSRGIIAALGPDGKPSRIVVIYTTGSQATMDERNRQIAEIGAS
                     LIKHW"
     primer_bind     complement(1233..1252)
                     /label=Amp-R
                     /note="Ampicillin resistance gene, reverse primer"
     rep_origin      2046..2634
                     /direction=RIGHT
                     /label=ori
                     /note="high-copy-number ColE1/pMB1/pBR322/pUC origin of
                     replication"
     primer_bind     2535..2554
                     /label=pBR322ori-F
                     /note="pBR322 origin, forward primer"
     CDS             2970..4118
                     /codon_start=1
                     /product="trans-acting replication protein that binds to
                     and activates oriV"
                     /label=trfA
                     /translation="MNRTFDRKAYRQELIDAGFSAEDAETIASRTVMRAPRETFQSVGS
                     MVQQATAKIERDSVQLAPPALPAPSAAVERSRRLEQEAAGLAKSMTIDTRGTMTTKKRK
                     TAGEDLAKQVSEAKQAALLKHTKQQIKEMQLSLFDIAPWPDTMRAMPNDTARSALFTTR
                     NKKIPREALQNKVIFHVNKDVKITYTGVELRADDDELVWQQVLEYAKRTPIGEPITFTF
                     YELCQDLGWSINGRYYTKAEECLSRLQATAMGFTSDRVGHLESVSLLHRFRVLDRGKKT
                     SRCQVLIDEEIVVLFAGDHYTKFIWEKYRKLSPTARRMFDYFSSHREPYPLKLETFRLM
                     CGSDSTRVKKWREQVGEACEELRGSGLVEHAWVNDDLVHCKR"
     misc_feature    4274..4298
                     /label=RB T-DNA repeat
                     /note="right border repeat from nopaline C58 T-DNA"
     CDS             complement(4440..4763)
                     /codon_start=1
                     /gene="lacZ fragment"
                     /product="LacZ-alpha fragment of beta-galactosidase"
                     /label=lacZ-alpha
                     /translation="MTMITPSLHACRSTLEDPRVPSSNSLAVVLQRRDWENPGVTQLNR
                     LAAHPPFASWRNSEEARTDRPSQQLRSLNGEWRLMRYFLLTHLCGISHRIWCTLSTICS
                     DAA"
     primer_bind     4445..4464
                     /label=pRS-marker
                     /note="pRS vectors, use to sequence yeast selectable
                     marker"
     primer_bind     4658..4680
                     /label=M13/pUC Forward
                     /note="In lacZ gene"
     primer_bind     4672..4689
                     /label=M13 Forward
                     /note="In lacZ gene. Also called M13-F20 or M13 (-21)
                     Forward"
     primer_bind     4673..4689
                     /label=M13 fwd
                     /note="common sequencing primer, one of multiple similar
                     variants"
     misc_feature    4690..4746
                     /label=MCS
                     /note="pUC18/19 multiple cloning site"
     primer_bind     complement(4759..4775)
                     /label=M13 rev
                     /note="common sequencing primer, one of multiple similar
                     variants"
     primer_bind     complement(4759..4775)
                     /label=M13 Reverse
                     /note="In lacZ gene. Also called M13-rev"
     primer_bind     complement(4772..4794)
                     /label=M13/pUC Reverse
                     /note="In lacZ gene"
     protein_bind    4783..4799
                     /label=lac operator
                     /bound_moiety="lac repressor encoded by lacI"
                     /note="The lac repressor binds to the lac operator to
                     inhibit transcription in E. coli. This inhibition can be
                     relieved by adding lactose or
                     isopropyl-beta-D-thiogalactopyranoside (IPTG)."
     promoter        complement(4807..4837)
                     /label=lac promoter
                     /note="promoter for the E. coli lac operon"
     protein_bind    4852..4873
                     /label=CAP binding site
                     /bound_moiety="E. coli catabolite activator protein"
                     /note="CAP binding activates transcription in the presence
                     of cAMP."
ORIGIN
        1 gtggggccca ctgcatccac cccagtacat taaaaacgtc cgcaatgtgt tattaagttg
       61 tctaagcgtc aatttgttta caccacaata tatcctgcca ccagccagcc aacagctccc
      121 cgaccggcag ctcggcacaa aatcaccact cgatacaggc agcccatcag tcagatcagg
      181 atctcctttg cgacgctcac cgggctggtt gccctcgccg ctgggctggc ggccgtctat
      241 ggccctgcaa acgcgccaga aacgccgtcg aagccgtgtg cgagacaccg cggccgccgg
      301 cgttgtggat acctcgcgga aaacttggcc ctcactgaca gatgaggggc ggacgttgac
      361 acttgagggg ccgactcacc cggcgcggcg ttgacagatg aggggcaggc tcgatttcgg
      421 ccggcgacgt ggagctggcc agcctcgcaa atcggcgaaa acgcctgatt ttacgcgagt
      481 ttcccacaga tgatgtggac aagcctgggg ataagtgccc tgcggtattg acacttgagg
      541 ggcgcgacta ctgacagatg aggggcgcga tccttgacac ttgaggggca gagtgctgac
      601 agatgagggg cgcacctatt gacatttgag gggctgtcca caggcagaaa atccagcatt
      661 tgcaagggtt tccgcccgtt tttcggccac cgctaacctg tcttttaacc tgcttttaaa
      721 ccaatattta taaaccttgt ttttaaccag ggctgcgccc tgtgcgcgtg accgcgcacg
      781 ccgaaggggg gtgccccccc ttctcgaacc ctcccggccc gctaacgcgg gcctcccatc
      841 cccccagggg ctgcgcccct cggccgcgaa cggcctcacc ccaaaaatgg cagcgctggc
      901 caattcgtgc gcggaacccc tatttgttta tttttctaaa tacattcaaa tatgtatccg
      961 ctcatgagac aataaccctg ataaatgctt caataatatt gaaaaaggaa gagtatgagt
     1021 attcaacatt tccgtgtcgc ccttattccc ttttttgcgg cattttgcct tcctgttttt
     1081 gctcacccag aaacgctggt gaaagtaaaa gatgctgaag atcagttggg tgcacgagtg
     1141 ggttacatcg aactggatct caacagcggt aagatccttg agagttttcg ccccgaagaa
     1201 cgttttccaa tgatgagcac ttttaaagtt ctgctatgtg gcgcggtatt atcccgtatt
     1261 gacgccgggc aagagcaact cggtcgccgc atacactatt ctcagaatga cttggttgag
     1321 tactcaccag tcacagaaaa gcatcttacg gatggcatga cagtaagaga attatgcagt
     1381 gctgccataa ccatgagtga taacactgcg gccaacttac ttctgacaac gatcggagga
     1441 ccgaaggagc taaccgcttt tttgcacaac atgggggatc atgtaactcg ccttgatcgt
     1501 tgggaaccgg agctgaatga agccatacca aacgacgagc gtgacaccac gatgcctgta
     1561 gcaatggcaa caacgttgcg caaactatta actggcgaac tacttactct agcttcccgg
     1621 caacaattaa tagactggat ggaggcggat aaagttgcag gaccacttct gcgctcggcc
     1681 cttccggctg gctggtttat tgctgataaa tctggagccg gtgagcgtgg ttctcgcggt
     1741 atcattgcag cactggggcc agatggtaag ccctcccgta tcgtagttat ctacacgacg
     1801 gggagtcagg caactatgga tgaacgaaat agacagatcg ctgagatagg tgcctcactg
     1861 attaagcatt ggtaactgtc agaccaagtt tactcatata tactttagat tgatttaaaa
     1921 cttcattttt aatttaaaag gatctaggtg aagatccttt ttgataatct catgaccaaa
     1981 atcccttaac gtgagttttc gttccactga gcgtcagacc ccgtagaaaa gatcaaagga
     2041 tcttcttgag atcctttttt tctgcgcgta atctgctgct tgcaaacaaa aaaaccaccg
     2101 ctaccagcgg tggtttgttt gccggatcaa gagctaccaa ctctttttcc gaaggtaact
     2161 ggcttcagca gagcgcagat accaaatact gtccttctag tgtagccgta gttaggccac
     2221 cacttcaaga actctgtagc accgcctaca tacctcgctc tgctaatcct gttaccagtg
     2281 gctgctgcca gtggcgataa gtcgtgtctt accgggttgg actcaagacg atagttaccg
     2341 gataaggcgc agcggtcggg ctgaacgggg ggttcgtgca cacagcccag cttggagcga
     2401 acgacctaca ccgaactgag atacctacag cgtgagctat gagaaagcgc cacgcttccc
     2461 gaagggagaa aggcggacag gtatccggta agcggcaggg tcggaacagg agagcgcacg
     2521 agggagcttc cagggggaaa cgcctggtat ctttatagtc ctgtcgggtt tcgccacctc
     2581 tgacttgagc gtcgattttt gtgatgctcg tcaggggggc ggagcctatg gaaaaacgcc
     2641 agcaacgcgg cctttttacg gttcctggca gatcctagat gtggcgcaac gatgccggcg
     2701 acaagcagga gcgcaccgac ttcttccgca tcaagtgttt tggctctcag gccgaggccc
     2761 acggcaagta tttgggcaag gggtcgctgg tattcgtgca gggcaagatt cggaatacca
     2821 agtacgagaa ggacggccag acggtctacg ggaccgactt cattgccgat aaggtggatt
     2881 atctggacac caaggcacca ggcgggtcaa atcaggaata agggcacatt gccccggcgt
     2941 gagtcggggc aatcccgcaa ggagggtgaa tgaatcggac gtttgaccgg aaggcataca
     3001 ggcaagaact gatcgacgcg gggttttccg ccgaggatgc cgaaaccatc gcaagccgca
     3061 ccgtcatgcg tgcgccccgc gaaaccttcc agtccgtcgg ctcgatggtc cagcaagcta
     3121 cggccaagat cgagcgcgac agcgtgcaac tggctccccc tgccctgccc gcgccatcgg
     3181 ccgccgtgga gcgttcgcgt cgtcttgaac aggaggcggc aggtttggcg aagtcgatga
     3241 ccatcgacac gcgaggaact atgacgacca agaagcgaaa aaccgccggc gaggacctgg
     3301 caaaacaggt cagcgaggcc aagcaggccg cgttgctgaa acacacgaag cagcagatca
     3361 aggaaatgca gctttccttg ttcgatattg cgccgtggcc ggacacgatg cgagcgatgc
     3421 caaacgacac ggcccgctct gccctgttca ccacgcgcaa caagaaaatc ccgcgcgagg
     3481 cgctgcaaaa caaggtcatt ttccacgtca acaaggacgt gaagatcacc tacaccggcg
     3541 tcgagctgcg ggccgacgat gacgaactgg tgtggcagca ggtgttggag tacgcgaagc
     3601 gcacccctat cggcgagccg atcaccttca cgttctacga gctttgccag gacctgggct
     3661 ggtcgatcaa tggccggtat tacacgaagg ccgaggaatg cctgtcgcgc ctacaggcga
     3721 cggcgatggg cttcacgtcc gaccgcgttg ggcacctgga atcggtgtcg ctgctgcacc
     3781 gcttccgcgt cctggaccgt ggcaagaaaa cgtcccgttg ccaggtcctg atcgacgagg
     3841 aaatcgtcgt gctgtttgct ggcgaccact acacgaaatt catatgggag aagtaccgca
     3901 agctgtcgcc gacggcccga cggatgttcg actatttcag ctcgcaccgg gagccgtacc
     3961 cgctcaagct ggaaaccttc cgcctcatgt gcggatcgga ttccacccgc gtgaagaagt
     4021 ggcgcgagca ggtcggcgaa gcctgcgaag agttgcgagg cagcggcctg gtggaacacg
     4081 cctgggtcaa tgatgacctg gtgcattgca aacgctaggg ccttgtgggg tcagttccgg
     4141 ctgggggttc agcagccagc gcctgatctg gggaaccctg tggttggcat gcacatacaa
     4201 atggacgaac ggataaacct tttcacgccc ttttaaatat ccgattattc taataaacgc
     4261 tcttttctct taggtttacc cgccaatata tcctgtcaaa cactgatagt ttaaaccact
     4321 tcgtgcagaa gacaatctga gcgtgagacc gtcacagctt gtctgtaagc ggatgccggg
     4381 agcagacaag cccgtcaggg cgcgtcagcg ggtgttggcg ggtgtcgggg ctggcttaac
     4441 tatgcggcat cagagcagat tgtactgaga gtgcaccata tgcggtgtga aataccgcac
     4501 agatgcgtaa ggagaaaata ccgcatcagg cgccattcgc cattcaggct gcgcaactgt
     4561 tgggaagggc gatcggtgcg ggcctcttcg ctattacgcc agctggcgaa agggggatgt
     4621 gctgcaaggc gattaagttg ggtaacgcca gggttttccc agtcacgacg ttgtaaaacg
     4681 acggccagtg aattcgagct cggtacccgg ggatcctcta gagtcgacct gcaggcatgc
     4741 aagcttggcg taatcatggt catagctgtt tcctgtgtga aattgttatc cgctcacaat
     4801 tccacacaac atacgagccg gaagcataaa gtgtaaagcc tggggtgcct aatgagtgag
     4861 ctaactcaca ttaattgcgt tgcgctcact gcccgctttc cagtcggcaa acctgtcgtg
     4921 ccagctgcgg tctcactccc catgggaatt cgtaattgtc ttcacaga
//
