>Addgene plasmid #48003 | pICH47761 | addgene partial sequence | sequence record 74314 | RB-F1 5'-ggataaaccttttcacgccc-3'
TTCTAATAAACGCTCTTTTCTCTTAGGTTTACCCGCCAATATATCCTGTCAAACACTGATAGTTTAAACC
ACTTCGTGCAGAAGACAATCTGAGCGTGAGACCGTCACAGCTTGTCTGTAAGCGGATGCCGGGAGCAGAC
AAGCCCGTCAGGGCGCGTCAGCGGGTGTTGGCGGGTGTCGGGGCTGGCTTAACTATGCGGCATCAGAGCA
GATTGTACTGAGAGTGCACCATATGCGGTGTGAAATACCGCACAGATGCGTAAGGAGAAAATACCGCATC
AGGCGCCATTCGCCATTCAGGCTGCGCAACTGTTGGGAAGGGCGATCGGTGCGGGCCTCTTCGCTATTAC
GCCAGCTGGCGAAAGGGGGATGTGCTGCAAGGCGATTAAGTTGGGTAACGCCAGGGTTTTCCCAGTCACG
ACGTTGTAAAACGACGGCCAGTGAATTCGAGCTCGGTACCCGGGGATCCTCTAGAGTCGACCTGCAGGCA
TGCAAGCTTGGCGTAATCATGGTCATAGCTGTTTCCTGTGTGAAATTGTTATCCGCTCACAATTCCACAC
AACATACGAGCCGGAAGCATAAAGTGTAAAGCCTGGGGTGCCTAATGAGTGAGCTAACTCACATTAATTG
CGTTGCGCTCACTGCCCGCTTTCCAGTCGGGAAACCTGTCGTGCCAGCTGCGGTCTCACTCCCCATGGGA
ATTCGTAATTGTCTTCACAGAGTGGGGCCCACTGCATCCACCCCAGTACATTAAAAACGTCCGCAATGTG
TTATTAAGTTGTCTAAGCGTCAATTTGTTTACACCACAATATATCCTGCCACCAGCCAGCCAACAGCTCC
CCGACCGGCAGCTCGGCACAAAATCACCACTCGATACAGGCAGCCCATCAGTCAGATCAGGATCTCCTTT
GCGACGCTCACCGGGCTGGTTGCCCTCGCCGCTGGGCTGGCGGCCGTCTATGGCCCTGCAAACGCGCCAG
AAACGCCGTCGAAGC
